>Addgene plasmid #174192 | mCherry-PIK3R1 | addgene full sequence | sequence record 343427 | Addgene NGS Result
TGCGCCGCTACAGGGCGCGTCCCATTCGCCATTCAGGCTGCGCAACTGTTGGGAAGGGCGATCGGTGCGG
GCCTCTTCGCTATTACGCCAGTCGACCGCCAATTCAATATGGCGTATATGGACTCATGCCAATTCAATAT
GGTGGATCTGGACCTGTGCCAATTCAATATGGCGTATATGGACTCGTGCCAATTCAATATGGTGGATCTG
GACCCCAGCCAATTCAATATGGCGGACTTGGCACCATGCCAATTCAATATGGCGGACCTGGCACTGTGCC
AACTGGGGAGGGGTCTACTTGGCACGGTGCCAAGTTTGAGGAGGGGTCTTGGCCCTGTGCCAAGTCCGCC
ATATTGAATTGGCATGGTGCCAATAATGGCGGCCATATTGGCTATATGCCAGGATCAATATATAGGCAAT
ATCCAATATGGCCCTATGCCAATATGGCTATTGGCCAGGTTCAATACTATGTATTGGCCCTATGCCATAT
AGTATTCCATATATGGGTTTTCCTATTGACGTAGATAGCCCCTCCCAATGGGCGGTCCCATATACCATAT
ATGGGGCTTCCTAATACCGCCCATAGCCACTCCCCCATTGACGTCAATGGTCTCTATATATGGTCTTTCC
TATTGACGTCATATGGGCGGTCCTATTGACGTATATGGCGCCTCCCCCATTGACGTCAATTACGGTAAAT
GGCCCGCCTGGCTCAATGCCCATTGACGTCAATAGGACCACCCACCATTGACGTCAATGGGATGGCTCAT
TGCCCATTCATATCCGTTCTCACGCCCCCTATTGACGTCAATGACGGTAAATGGCCCACTTGGCAGTACA
TCAATATCTATTAATAGTAACTTGGCAAGTACATTACTATTGGAAGTACGCCAGGGTACATTGGCAGTAC
TCCCATTGACGTCAATGGCGGTAAATGGCCCGCGATGGCTGCCAAGTACATCCCCATTGACGTCAATGGG
GAGGGGCAATGACGCAAATGGGCGTTCCATTGACGTAAATGGGCGGTAGGCGTGCCTAATGGGAGGTCTA
TATAAGCAATGCTCGTTTAGGGAACCGCCATTCTGCCTGGGGACGTCGGAGCAAGCTTGATTTAGGTGAC
ACTATAGAATACAAGCTACTTGTTCTTTTTGCAGGATCCCATCGATTCGAATTCAAGGCTAGCGCCACCA
TGGTGAGCAAGGGCGAGGAGGACAACATGGCCATCATCAAGGAGTTCATGCGCTTCAAGGTGCACATGGA
GGGCTCCGTGAACGGCCGCGAGTTCGAGATCGAGGGCGAGGGCGAGGGCCGCCCCTACGAGGGCACCCAG
ACCGCCAAGCTGAAGGTGACCAAGGGCGGCCCCCTGCCCTTCGCCTGGGACATCCTGTCCCCTCAGTTCA
TGTACGGCTCCAAGGCCTACGTGAAGCACCCCGCCGACATCCCCGACTACTTGAAGCTGTCCTTCCCCGA
GGGCTTCAAGTGGGAGCGCGTGATGAACTTCGAGGACGGCGGCGTGGTGACCGTGACCCAGGACTCCTCC
CTGCAGGACGGCGAGTTCATCTACAAGGTGAAGCTGCGCGGCACCAACTTCCCCTCCGACGGCCCCGTAA
TGCAGAAGAAGACCATGGGCTGGGAGGCCTCCTCCGAGCGGATGTACCCCGAGGACGGCGCCCTGAAGGG
CGAGATCAAGCAGAGGCTGAAGCTGAAGGACGGCGGCCACTACGACGCCGAGGTCAAGACCACCTACAAG
GCCAAGAAGCCCGTGCAGCTGCCCGGCGCCTACAACGTCAACATCAAGCTGGACATCACCTCCCACAACG
AGGACTACACCATCGTGGAACAGTACGAGCGCGCCGAGGGCCGCCACTCCACCGGCGGCATGGACGAGCT
GTACAAGAGATCTCGAATCACAAGTTTGTACAAAAAAGTTGGCATGTACAATACTGTTTGGAATATGGAA
GACCTGGATTTAGAATATGCCAAGACAGATATAAATTGTGGCACAGACTTGATGTTTTATATAGAAATGG
ACCCACCAGCACTGCCTCCTAAACCACCAAAACCTACTACTGTAGCCAACAACGGTATGAATAACAATAT
GTCCTTACAAGATGCTGAATGGTACTGGGGAGATATCTCGAGGGAAGAAGTGAATGAAAAACTTCGAGAT
ACAGCAGACGGGACCTTTTTGGTACGAGATGCGTCTACTAAAATGCATGGTGATTATACTCTTACACTAA
GGAAAGGGGGAAATAACAAATTAATCAAAATATTTCATCGAGATGGGAAATATGGCTTCTCTGACCCATT
AACCTTCAGTTCTGTGGTTGAATTAATAAACCACTACCGGAATGAATCTCTAGCTCAGTATAATCCCAAA
TTGGATGTGAAATTACTTTATCCAGTATCCAAATACCAACAGGATCAAGTTGTCAAAGAAGATAATATTG
AAGCTGTAGGGAAAAAATTACATAAATATAACACTCAGTTTCAAGAAAAAAGTCGAGAATATGATAGATT
ATATGAAGAATATACCCGCACATCCCAGGAAATCCAAATGAAAAGGACAGCTATTGAAGCATTTAATGAA
ACCATAAAAATATTTGAAGAACAGTGCCAGACCCAAGAGCGGTACAGCAAAGAATACATAGAAAAGTTTA
AACGTGAAGGCAATGAGAAAGAAATACAAAGGATTATGCATAATTATGATAAGTTGAAGTCTCGAATCAG
TGAAATTATTGACAGTAGAAGAAGATTGGAAGAAGACTTGAAGAAGCAGGCAGCTGAGTATCGAGAAATT
GACAAACGTATGAACAGCATTAAACCAGACCTTATCCAGCTGAGAAAGACGAGAGACCAATACTTGATGT
GGTTGACTCAAAAAGGTGTTCGGCAAAAGAAGTTGAACGAGTGGTTGGGCAATGAAAACACTGAAGACCA
ATATTCACTGGTGGAAGATGATGAAGATTTGCCCCATCATGATGAGAAGACATGGAATGTTGGAAGCAGC
AACCGAAACAAAGCTGAAAACCTGTTGCGAGGGAAGCGAGATGGCACTTTTCTTGTCCGGGAGAGCAGTA
AACAGGGCTGCTATGCCTGCTCTGTAGTGGTGGACGGCGAAGTAAAGCATTGTGTCATAAACAAAACAGC
AACTGGCTATGGCTTTGCCGAGCCCTATAACTTGTACAGCTCTCTGAAAGAACTGGTGCTACATTACCAA
CACACCTCCCTTGTGCAGCACAACGACTCCCTCAATGTCACACTAGCCTACCCAGTATATGCACAGCAGA
GGCGATGCCCAACTTTCTTGTACAAAGTGGTGATCGAGCCTCTAGAACTATAGTGAGTCGTATTACGTAG
ATCCAGACATGATAAGATACATTGATGAGTTTGGACAAACCACAACTAGAATGCAGTGAAAAAAATGCTT
TATTTGTGAAATTTGTGATGCTATTGCTTTATTTGTAACCATTATAAGCTGCAATAAACAAGTTAACAAC
AACAATTGCATTCATTTTATGTTTCAGGTTCAGGGGGAGGTGTGGGAGGTTTTTTAATTCGCGGCCGCGG
CGCCAATGCATTGGGCCCGGTACCCAGCTTTTGTTCCCTTTAGTGAGGGTTAATTGCGCGCTTGGCGTAA
TCATGGTCATAGCTGTTTCCTGTGTGAAATTGTTATCCGCTCACAATTCCACACAACATACGAGCCGGGA
GCATAAAGTGTAAAGCCTGGGGTGCCTAATGAGTGAGCTAACTCACATTAATTGCGTTGCGCTCACTGCC
CGCTTTCCAGTCGGGAAACCTGTCGTGCCAGCTGCATTAATGAATCGGCCAACGCGCGGGGAGAGGCGGT
TTGCGTATTGGGCGCTCTTCCGCTTCCTCGCTCACTGACTCGCTGCGCTCGGTCGTTCGGCTGCGGCGAG
CGGTATCAGCTCACTCAAAGGCGGTAATACGGTTATCCACAGAATCAGGGGATAACGCAGGAAAGAACAT
GTGAGCAAAAGGCCAGCAAAAGGCCAGGAACCGTAAAAAGGCCGCGTTGCTGGCGTTTTTCCATAGGCTC
CGCCCCCCTGACGAGCATCACAAAAATCGACGCTCAAGTCAGAGGTGGCGAAACCCGACAGGACTATAAA
GATACCAGGCGTTTCCCCCTGGAAGCTCCCTCGTGCGCTCTCCTGTTCCGACCCTGCCGCTTACCGGATA
CCTGTCCGCCTTTCTCCCTTCGGGAAGCGTGGCGCTTTCTCATAGCTCACGCTGTAGGTATCTCAGTTCG
GTGTAGGTCGTTCGCTCCAAGCTGGGCTGTGTGCACGAACCCCCCGTTCAGCCCGACCGCTGCGCCTTAT
CCGGTAACTATCGTCTTGAGTCCAACCCGGTAAGACACGACTTATCGCCACTGGCAGCAGCCACTGGTAA
CAGGATTAGCAGAGCGAGGTATGTAGGCGGTGCTACAGAGTTCTTGAAGTGGTGGCCTAACTACGGCTAC
ACTAGAAGAACAGTATTTGGTATCTGCGCTCTGCTGAAGCCAGTTACCTTCGGAAAAAGAGTTGGTAGCT
CTTGATCCGGCAAACAAACCACCGCTGGTAGCGGTGGTTTTTTTGTTTGCAAGCAGCAGATTACGCGCAG
AAAAAAAGGATCTCAAGAAGATCCTTTGATCTTTTCTACGGGGTCTGACGCTCAGTGGAACGAAAACTCA
CGTTAAGGGATTTTGGTCATGAGATTATCAAAAAGGATCTTCACCTAGATCCTTTTAAATTAAAAATGAA
GTTTTAAATCAATCTAAAGTATATATGAGTAAACTTGGTCTGACAGTTACCAATGCTTAATCAGTGAGGC
ACCTATCTCAGCGATCTGTCTATTTCGTTCATCCATAGTTGCCTGACTCCCCGTCGTGTAGATAACTACG
ATACGGGAGGGCTTACCATCTGGCCCCAGTGCTGCAATGATACCGCGAGACCCACGCTCACCGGCTCCAG
ATTTATCAGCAATAAACCAGCCAGCCGGAAGGGCCGAGCGCAGAAGTGGTCCTGCAACTTTATCCGCCTC
CATCCAGTCTATTAATTGTTGCCGGGAAGCTAGAGTAAGTAGTTCGCCAGTTAATAGTTTGCGCAACGTT
GTTGCCATTGCTACAGGCATCGTGGTGTCACGCTCGTCGTTTGGTATGGCTTCATTCAGCTCCGGTTCCC
AACGATCAAGGCGAGTTACATGATCCCCCATGTTGTGCAAAAAAGCGGTTAGCTCCTTCGGTCCTCCGAT
CGTTGTCAGAAGTAAGTTGGCCGCAGTGTTATCACTCATGGTTATGGCAGCACTGCATAATTCTCTTACT
GTCATGCCATCCGTAAGATGCTTTTCTGTGACTGGTGAGTACTCAACCAAGTCATTCTGAGAATAGTGTA
TGCGGCGACCGAGTTGCTCTTGCCCGGCGTCAATACGGGATAATACCGCGCCACATAGCAGAACTTTAAA
AGTGCTCATCATTGGAAAACGTTCTTCGGGGCGAAAACTCTCAAGGATCTTACCGCTGTTGAGATCCAGT
TCGATGTAACCCACTCGTGCACCCAACTGATCTTCAGCATCTTTTACTTTCACCAGCGTTTCTGGGTGAG
CAAAAACAGGAAGGCAAAATGCCGCAAAAAAGGGAATAAGGGCGACACGGAAATGTTGAATACTCATACT
CTTCCTTTTTCAATATTATTGAAGCATTTATCAGGGTTATTGTCTCATGAGCGGATACATATTTGAATGT
ATTTAGAAAAATAAACAAATAGGGGTTCCGCGCACATTTCCCCGAAAAGTGCCACCTAAATTGTAAGCGT
TAATATTTTGTTAAAATTCGCGTTAAATTTTTGTTAAATCAGCTCATTTTTTAACCAATAGGCCGAAATC
GGCAAAATCCCTTATAAATCAAAAGAATAGACCGAGATAGGGT
[37 nt withheld, positions 5924-5960]
AAAGAACGTGGACTCCAACGTCAAAGG
[49 nt withheld, positions 5988-6036]
T
[91 nt withheld, positions 6038-6128]
G
[104 nt withheld, positions 6130-6233]
Features (pLannotate 1.2.2; 18 found; start..end, strand, type, name):
     25..91      -  CDS            lacZα (fragment): LacZα fragment of β-galactosidase; lacZ fragment
     98..1075    +  promoter       CMV IE94 promoter: enhancer/promoter region of simian cytomegalovirus major immediate early transcription unit IE94
   1110..1128    +  promoter       SP6 promoter: promoter for bacteriophage SP6 RNA polymerase
   1190..1897    +  CDS            mCherry: mCherry is a basic (constitutively fluorescent) red fluorescent protein published in 2004, derived from Discosoma sp.. It is reported to be a very rapidly-maturing monomer with low acid sensitivity.
   1911..1928    +  protein_bind   attB1 (fragment): mutant version of attB; core recombination site for the Gateway® BP reaction BP Clonase™
   1934..3286    +  CDS            PIK3R3: P55G_HUMAN - Experimental evidence at protein level: Swiss-Prot protein existence level 1. Binds to activated (phosphorylated) protein-tyrosine kinases through its SH2 domain and regulates their kinase activity. During insulin stimulation, it also binds to IRS-1. From Homo sapiens (Human).
   3298..3321    -  protein_bind   attB2: mutant version of attB; recombination site for the Gateway® BP reaction BP Clonase™
   3338..3355    -  promoter       T7 promoter (fragment): promoter for bacteriophage T7 RNA polymerase
   3360..3494    -  polyA_signal   SV40 poly(A) signal: SV40 polyadenylation signal
   3607..3625    -  promoter       T3 promoter: promoter for bacteriophage T3 RNA polymerase
   3670..3686    -  protein_bind   lac operator: The lac repressor binds to the lac operator to inhibit transcription in E. coli. This inhibition can be relieved by adding lactose or isopropyl-β-D-thiogalactopyranoside (IPTG). lac repressor encoded by lacI
   3694..3724    -  promoter       lac promoter: promoter for the E. coli lac operon
   3739..3760    -  protein_bind   CAP binding site: CAP binding activates transcription in the presence of cAMP. E. coli catabolite activator protein
   3773..3865    -  CDS            lacI (fragment): lac repressor; lacI; The lac repressor binds to the lac operator to inhibit transcription in E. coli. This inhibition can be relieved by adding lactose or isopropyl-β-D-thiogalactopyranoside (IPTG).
   4048..4636    -  rep_origin     ori: high-copy-number ColE1/pMB1/pBR322/pUC origin of replication
   4807..5667    -  CDS            AmpR: β-lactamase; bla; confers resistance to ampicillin, carbenicillin, and related antibiotics
   5668..5772    -  promoter       AmpR promoter: bla
   5825..20      -  rep_origin     f1 ori (across the origin) (sequence partly withheld): f1 bacteriophage origin of replication; arrow indicates direction of (+) strand synthesis
