[The description below was written by a language model from this plasmid's Addgene catalogue record and pLannotate feature annotations shown in this document.]
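Description:
mCherry-PIK3R1 is a mammalian expression plasmid built in the Gateway destination vector pCS Cherry DEST, designed to produce the human PI3-kinase regulatory subunit PIK3R1 (p85α) as a fusion with an N-terminal mCherry red fluorescent tag. Transcription is driven by the simian cytomegalovirus IE94 enhancer/promoter, a strong constitutive element typical of the pCS2 vector family. An SP6 promoter lies just downstream of it, which in principle allows in vitro synthesis of sense RNA. The mCherry coding sequence is followed by an attB1 remnant, the insert, and an attB2 site, the scars of Gateway recombination used to move the open reading frame into the vector. An SV40 polyadenylation signal terminates the transcript, and T7 and T3 promoters flank this region in the reverse orientation. In bacteria the plasmid replicates from a high-copy ColE1/pUC-type origin and is selected with ampicillin through the β-lactamase gene. An f1 origin and lac-derived fragments (lacZα, lac promoter/operator, lacI remnant) are carried over from the parental backbone.

One discrepancy should be noted. The catalogue lists the insert as human PIK3R1, but the automated annotation of the sequenced plasmid labels the roughly 1.35 kb coding region between the att sites as PIK3R3 (p55γ), a related regulatory subunit. That length is also shorter than expected for full-length p85α. The record does not resolve whether this reflects a shorter PIK3R1 isoform matched to a homologue or a different insert, so the identity should be checked against the sequence. The associated work concerns Abl-mediated PI3K activation in macrophage podosome formation, consistent with use for live-cell imaging of the subunit's localisation.
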