Addgene plasmid #174192: mCherry-PIK3R1
Purpose: Expresses PIK3R1 in mammalian cells
Depositing lab: Cheng-han Yu. Depositing organization: University of Hong Kong. Publication: Abl-mediated PI3K activation regulates macrophage podosome formation. Zhou Y, Feng Z, Cao F, Liu X, Xia X, Yu CH. J Cell Sci. 2020 Jun 8;133(11). pii: jcs.234385. doi: 10.1242/jcs.234385. PubMed 32393599.
Backbone
  Vector backbone: pCS Cherry DEST
  Vector type: Mammalian Expression
Growth in bacteria
  Bacterial resistance: Ampicillin, 100 μg/mL
  Growth temperature: 37°C
  Growth strain: DH5alpha
  Copy number: Unknown
Gene/Insert
  Gene/Insert name: PIK3R1
  Species: H. sapiens (human)
  GenBank ID: BC030815.1
  Entrez Gene: PIK3R1 (a.k.a. AGM7, GRB1, IMD36, p85, p85-ALPHA, p85alpha)
  Tag / fusion protein: mCherry (N terminal on backbone)
Terms and licenses: Academic/Nonprofit Terms; Industry Terms: Not Available to Industry
How to cite: mCherry-PIK3R1 was a gift from Cheng-han Yu (Addgene plasmid # 174192 ; http://n2t.net/addgene:174192 ; RRID:Addgene_174192)
